Addgene plasmid #210161: pRH3055
Purpose: Protein quality control substrate and associated control YIp ADE2-LEU2 pTDH3::lys1-W151Q-GFP::tADH1
Depositing lab: Randy Hampton. Depositing organization: University of California, San Diego (UCSD). Publication: Exploring the "misfolding problem" by systematic discovery and analysis of functional-but-degraded proteins. Flagg MP, Lam B, Lam DK, Le TM, Kao A, Slaiwa YI, Hampton RY. Mol Biol Cell. 2023 Dec 1;34(13):ar125. doi: 10.1091/mbc.E23-06-0248. Epub 2023 Sep 20. PubMed 37729018.
Backbone
  Vector backbone: pRH3022
  Vector type: Yeast Expression
Growth in bacteria
  Bacterial resistance: Ampicillin, 100 μg/mL
  Growth temperature: 37°C
  Growth strain: DH5alpha
  Copy number: High Copy
Gene/Insert
  Gene/Insert name: YIp ADE2-LEU2 pTDH3::lys1-W151Q-GFP::tADH1
  Species: S. cerevisiae (budding yeast)
  Mutation: W151Q
  Entrez Gene: LYS1 (a.k.a. YIR034C)
  Cloning method: Gibson Cloning
Terms and licenses: Academic/Nonprofit Terms; Industry Terms: Not Available to Industry
How to cite: pRH3055 was a gift from Randy Hampton (Addgene plasmid # 210161 ; http://n2t.net/addgene:210161 ; RRID:Addgene_210161)
