[The description below was written by a language model from this plasmid's Addgene catalogue record and pLannotate feature annotations shown in this document.]
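Description:
pRH3055 is a yeast integrating plasmid (YIp) of about 10.3 kb, built on the pRH3022 backbone by Gibson assembly, for expression of a GFP-tagged mutant protein in Saccharomyces cerevisiae. It is propagated in E. coli through a high-copy ColE1/pUC-type origin with ampicillin selection (AmpR/bla). The feature table shows no yeast replication origin (no 2μ or CEN/ARS), consistent with the YIp designation: stable maintenance in yeast depends on integration into the genome. Two yeast markers, each with its native promoter, are present: LEU2, an auxotrophic marker for leucine prototrophy, and a full ADE2 cassette. The "ADE2-LEU2" naming suggests that ADE2 provides homology for targeting and LEU2 the selection, but the record does not spell out the integration strategy. Remnants of a pBluescript-type backbone also appear, including an f1 origin, lacZα and lac promoter/operator elements, T3 and T7 promoters, MCS fragments, and small bom, rop and lacI fragments that have no role in the yeast application.

The payload is a single expression cassette in which the strong constitutive TDH3 (GAP) promoter drives the LYS1 coding sequence, encoding saccharopine dehydrogenase, the enzyme of the final step of lysine biosynthesis. LYS1 carries the W151Q substitution and is followed by GFP, positioned for a C-terminal fusion as the construct name indicates, with the ADH1 terminator ending transcription. According to the record, the plasmid is one of a set of protein quality control substrates and matched controls from a study of functional-but-degraded proteins. The GFP fusion would allow steady-state levels and turnover of the mutant Lys1 protein to be followed by fluorescence or immunodetection. The record does not explicitly say whether this particular variant is the substrate or the control.
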