Features (pLannotate 1.2.2; 25 found; start..end, strand, type, name):
     22..665     +  promoter       GAP promoter: S. cerevisiae TDH3; promoter for glyceraldehyde-3-phosphate dehydrogenase
    671..715     +  misc_feature   MCS (fragment): pBluescript multiple cloning site
    717..1835    +  CDS            LYS1: LYS1_YEAST - Experimental evidence at protein level: Swiss-Prot protein existence level 1. Catalyzes the NAD(+)-dependent cleavage of saccharopine to L- lysine and 2-oxoglutarate, the final step in the alpha-aminoadipate (AAA) pathway for lysine biosynthesis. From Saccharomyces cerevisiae (strain ATCC 204508 / S288c) (Baker's yeast).
   1863..2576    +  CDS            GFP: Aequoria victoria green fluorescent protein
   2597..2784    +  terminator     ADH1 terminator: S. cerevisiae ADH1; transcription terminator for the S. cerevisiae alcohol dehydrogenase 1 (ADH1) gene
   2789..2807    -  promoter       T7 promoter: promoter for bacteriophage T7 RNA polymerase
   2815..2970    +  CDS            lacZα (fragment): LacZα fragment of β-galactosidase; lacZ fragment
   2974..3402    +  rep_origin     f1 ori (sequence partly withheld): f1 bacteriophage origin of replication; arrow indicates direction of (+) strand synthesis
   3430..3481    -  misc_feature   bom (fragment): basis of mobility region from pBR322
   3637..5349    -  CDS            ADE2: PUR6_YEAST - Experimental evidence at protein level: Swiss-Prot protein existence level 1. From Saccharomyces cerevisiae (strain ATCC 204508 / S288c) (Baker's yeast).
   5350..5725    -  promoter       ADE2 promoter: S. cerevisiae ADE2
   5736..5849    +  rep_origin     f1 ori (fragment): f1 bacteriophage origin of replication; arrow indicates direction of (+) strand synthesis
   5850..5949    -  misc_feature   bom (fragment): basis of mobility region from pBR322
   6051..6086    -  CDS            rop (fragment): Rop protein, which maintains plasmids at low copy number; rop
   6399..7493    -  CDS            LEU2: 3-isopropylmalate dehydrogenase, required for leucine biosynthesis; S. cerevisiae LEU2; yeast auxotrophic marker
   7494..7901    -  promoter       LEU2 promoter: S. cerevisiae LEU2
   8069..8173    +  promoter       AmpR promoter: bla
   8174..9034    +  CDS            AmpR: β-lactamase; bla; confers resistance to ampicillin, carbenicillin, and related antibiotics
   9205..9793    +  rep_origin     ori: high-copy-number ColE1/pMB1/pBR322/pUC origin of replication
   9976..10068   +  CDS            lacI (fragment): lac repressor; lacI; The lac repressor binds to the lac operator to inhibit transcription in E. coli. This inhibition can be relieved by adding lactose or isopropyl-β-D-thiogalactopyranoside (IPTG).
  10081..10102   +  protein_bind   CAP binding site: CAP binding activates transcription in the presence of cAMP. E. coli catabolite activator protein
  10117..10147   +  promoter       lac promoter: promoter for the E. coli lac operon
  10155..10171   +  protein_bind   lac operator: The lac repressor binds to the lac operator to inhibit transcription in E. coli. This inhibition can be relieved by adding lactose or isopropyl-β-D-thiogalactopyranoside (IPTG). lac repressor encoded by lacI
  10216..10234   +  promoter       T3 promoter: promoter for bacteriophage T3 RNA polymerase
  10247..3       +  misc_feature   MCS (fragment) (across the origin): pBluescript multiple cloning site
>Addgene plasmid #210161 | pRH3055 | addgene full sequence | sequence record 415789 | Addgene NGS Result
GCTGCTTGGCGGTCGAGTTTATCATTATCAATACTGCCATTTCAAAGAATACGTAAATAATTAATAGTAG
TGATTTTCCTAACTTTATTTAGTCAAAAAATTAGCCTTTTAATTCTGCTGTAACCCGTACATGCCCAAAA
TAGGGGGCGGGTTACACAGAATATATAACATCGTAGGTGTCTGGGTGAACAGTTTATTCCTGGCATCCAC
TAAATATAATGGAGCCCGCTTTTTAAGCTGGCATCCAGAAAAAAAAAGAATCCCAGCACCAAAATATTGT
TTTCTTCACCAACCATCAGTTCATAGGTCCATTCTCTTAGCGCAACTACAGAGAACAGGGGCACAAACAG
GCAAAAAACGGGCACAACCTCAATGGAGTGATGCAACCTGCCTGGAGTAAATGATGACACAAGGCAATTG
ACCCACGCATGTATCTATCTCATTTTCTTACACCTTCTATTACCTTCTGCTCTCTCTGATTTGGAAAAAG
CTGAAAAAAAAGGTTGAAACCAGTTCCCTGAAATTATTCCCCTACTTGACTAATAAGTATATAAAGACGG
TAGGTATTGATTGTAATTCTGTAAATCTATTTCTTAAACTTCTTAAATTCTACTTTTATAGTTAGTCTTT
TTTTTAGTTTTAAAACACCAAGAACTTAGTTTCGACGGATCTGCAGGAATTCGATATCAAGCTTATCGAT
ACCGTCGACCTCGAGAATGGCTGCCGTCACATTACATCTAAGAGCTGAAACTAAACCCCTAGAGGCACGT
GCTGCCTTAACACCTACCACGGTTAAAAAACTGATAGCTAAGGGCTTCAAAATATATGTAGAGGACAGTC
CACAATCTACTTTCAATATTAACGAATATCGTCAAGCAGGTGCCATTATAGTGCCTGCAGGTTCATGGAA
AACCGCTCCACGCGACAGAATCATTATAGGTTTGAAGGAAATGCCTGAAACCGATACTTTCCCTCTAGTC
CACGAACACATCCAGTTTGCTCACTGCTACAAAGACCAAGCTGGGTGGCAAAATGTCCTTATGAGATTTA
TTAAGGGACACGGTACTCTATATGATTTGGAATTTTTGGAAAATGACCAAGGTAGAAGAGTTGCTGCCTT
TGGATTTTACGCTGGGTTCGCAGGTGCAGCCCTTGGTGTAAGAGACCAAGCATTCAAGCAAACGCATTCT
GACGATGAAGACTTGCCTGCAGTGTCGCCTTACCCCAATGAAAAGGCATTGGTTAAAGATGTTACCAAAG
ATTATAAAGAAGCCTTAGCCACCGGAGCCAGAAAGCCAACCGTGTTAATCATTGGTGCGCTAGGAAGATG
TGGTTCCGGTGCCATCGATCTGTTGCACAAAGTTGGTATTCCAGATGCTAACATATTAAAATGGGATATC
AAAGAAACTTCCCGTGGTGGTCCCTTTGACGAAATTCCACAAGCTGATATTTTTATCAATTGTATATATC
TATCGAAGCCAATTGCTCCTTTCACTAACATGGAGAAACTGAATAATCCTAACAGAAGACTAAGGACCGT
GGTGGACGTATCAGCAGACACTACCAACCCTCACAACCCCATCCCAATATACACTGTGGCTACTGTGTTT
AACAAACCTACCGTTCTGGTACCTACCACTGCCGGGCCTAAATTATCTGTCATCTCTATTGATCACTTGC
CTTCTTTGCTGCCAAGAGAAGCTTCAGAATTTTTCTCTCATGATCTCTTACCATCTTTAGAGCTCCTACC
TCAAAGAAAAACTGCTCCTGTCTGGGTTAGAGCCAAGAAATTGTTCGATAGACATTGCGCTCGTGTTAAA
AGATCTTCAAGATTGGGTCGACGGATCCCCGGGTTAATTAACAGTAAAGGAGAAGAACTTTTCACTGGAG
TTGTCCCAATTCTTGTTGAATTAGATGGTGATGTTAATGGGCACAAATTTTCTGTCAGTGGAGAGGGTGA
AGGTGATGCAACATACGGAAAACTTACCCTTAAATTTATTTGCACTACTGGAAAACTACCTGTTCCATGG
CCAACACTTGTCACTACTTTCACTTATGGTGTTCAATGCTTTTCAAGATACCCAGATCATATGAAACGGC
ATGACTTTTTCAAGAGTGCCATGCCCGAAGGTTATGTACAGGAAAGAACTATATTTTTCAAAGATGACGG
GAACTACAAGACACGTGCTGAAGTCAAGTTTGAAGGTGATACCCTTGTTAATAGAATCGAGTTAAAAGGT
ATTGATTTTAAAGAAGATGGAAACATTCTTGGACACAAATTGGAATACAACTATAACTCACACAATGTAT
ACATCATGGCAGACAAACAAAAGAATGGAATCAAAGTTAACTTCAAAATTAGACACAACATTGAAGATGG
AAGCGTTCAACTAGCAGACCATTATCAACAAAATACTCCAATTGGCGATGGCCCTGTCCTTTTACCAGAC
AACCATTACCTGTCCACACAATCTGCCCTTTCGAAAGATCCCAACGAAAAGAGAGACCACATGGTCCTTC
TTGAGTTTGTAACAGCTGCTGGGATTACACATGGCATGGATGAACTATACAAATAGGGCGCGCCACTTCT
AAATAAGCGAATTTCTTATGATTTATGATTTTTATTATTAAATAAGTTATAAAAAAAATAAGTGTATACA
AATTTTAAAGTGACTCTTAGGTTTTAAAACGAAAATTCTTATTCTTGAGTAACTCTTTCCTGTAGGTCAG
GTTGCTTTCTCAGGTATAGTATGAGGTCGCTCTTATTGACCACACCTCTACCGGCAGCCCTATAGTGAGT
CGTATTACGCGCGCTCACTGGCCGTCGTTTTACAACGTCGTGACTGGGAAAACCCTGGCGTTACCCAACT
TAATCGCCTTGCAGCACATCCCCCTTTCGCCAGCTGGCGTAATAGCGAAGAGGCCCGCACCGATCGCCCT
TCCCAACAGTTGCGCAGCCTGAATGGCGAATGG
[124 nt withheld, positions 2974-3097]
C
[91 nt withheld, positions 3099-3189]
A
[49 nt withheld, positions 3191-3239]
CCTTTGACGTTGGAGTCCACGTTCTTT
[37 nt withheld, positions 3267-3303]
ACCCTATCTCGGTCTATTCTTTTGATTTATAAGGGATTTTGCCGATTTCGGCCTATTGGTTAAAAAATGA
GCTGATTTAACAAAAATTTAACGCGAATTTTAACAAAATATTAACGCTTACAATTTCCTGATGCGGTATT
TTCTCCTTACGCATCTGTGCGGTATTTCACACCGCATAGATCTTATGTATGAAATTCTTAAAAAAGGACA
CCTGTAAGCGTTGATTTCTATGTATGAAGTCCACATTTGATGTAATCATAACAAAGCCTAAAAAATAGGT
ATATCATTTTATAATTATTTGCTGTACAAGTATATCAATAAACTTATATATTACTTGTTTTCTAGATAAG
CTTCGTAACCGACAGTTTCTAACTTTTGTGCTTTGACAAGAACTTCTTCTTCTTGCTTTAATAAAAACTG
TTCCATTTTCGTTGTATAACTTGAATCATAAGCGCCAAGCAGTCTGACAGCCAACAGCGCAGCGTTCGTA
CTATTATTAATAGCGACGGTAGCTACTGGAACACCTCTAGGCATTTGCACAATTGAATGTAAAGAATCTA
CTCCATCTAGACAAGAACCTTTTACGGGCACACCGATGACAGGAAGTGGTGTCATTGCAGCCACCATACC
TGGCAAGTGAGCAGCCCCACCAGCTCCAGCGATAATTGTTTTAATTCCACGCTTGCTTGCGGAAATAGCA
TATGCTGACATCCTATGTGGAGTTCTATGAGCAGAGACTATTGTCACTTCAAATGGAACGCCAAAATCTT
TTAAAACCGCACATGCGGCAGACATTACCGGCAAGTCAGAGTCTGATCCCATGATGATTCCAACCAATGG
TTTGACCATTGCTTCCAAGTCCAACTTTTGAGCGACAGAGATTTTGATTGGAATATCAGTTCTACCTGTA
ATGTAGTTCAGCCTTTGTTCACATTCCGCCATACTGGAGGCAATAATATTTATGTGACCTACTTTTCTGT
TAGGTCTAGACTCTTTTCCATATAAGTACACTGAGGAACCTGGAGTCGCCAATGCTCTTTCGCAAGTTTC
TAGCTCTTTATCTTTTGTATGTTTGTCTCCAAGAACATTTAGCATAATGGCGTTCGTTGTAATGGTGGAG
AAAGATGTGAAATTCTTTGGCATTGGCAAATCCAATATTGATCTCAAATGAGCTTCAAATTGAGAAGTGA
CGCAAGCATCAATGGTATAATGTCCAGAGTTGTGAGGCCTTGGGGCAATTTCGTTAATAAGCAATTCCCC
TGTTTCTAAATAGAACATTTCCACACCAAATATACCACAACCGGGAAAAGATTTGATTGCATTTTCTGCC
AACAACTTCGCCTTAAGTTGAACGGAGTCCGGAACTCTAGCAGGCGCATAACATAAGTCACAAATATTGT
CCTTGTGGATAGTCTCTACAATTGGGTAAGAAAACACTAAACCGTTAACAGACCTCACAATCATGACTGC
TAATTCTTTAGTAAATGGTGCCCATTTTTCGGCGTACAAAGGACGATCCTTCAGTACTTCCAAAGCTTCC
GGAATCATTTCCTTATTCTTTACAACGAAGTTACCTCTTCCATCGTATGCCAAAGTCCTCGACTTCAAGA
CGAATGGAAAACCCAAATCTCTTCCAACATTCAATAGGGACGTCTCACTGGCTTGTTCCACAGGAACACT
TTGGGTAACTGCTATACCATTTTTGATTAAATGCTCTTTTTGAATATATTTGTCTTGTATCAATCTGATT
GTTTCTGGAGAAGGGTAAATTTTTAATTTGGGATGTTTTACTTGAAGATTCTTTAGTGTAGGAACATCAA
CATGCTCAATCTCAATCGTTAGCACATCACATTTTTCAGCTAGTTTTTCGATATCAAGAGGATTGGAAAA
GGAGCCATTAACGTGGTCATTGGAGTTGCTTATTTGTTTGGCAGGAGAATTTTCAGCATCTAGTATTACC
GTCTTAATGTTGAGCCTGTTTGCTGCCTCAACAATCATACGTCCCAATTGTCCCCCTCCTAATATACCAA
CTGTTCTAGAATCCATACTTGATTGTTTTGTCCGATTTTCTTGTTTTTCTTGATTGTTATAGTAGGATGT
ACTTAGAAGAGAGATCCAACGATTTTACGCACCAATTTATACATGAAATGCTCCATAATATTGTCCATTT
AGTTCTTAATAAAAGGTCAGCAAGAGTCAATCACTTAGTATTACCCGGTTCGTAGCCATGCAACAAGAGT
CATTTGTCAGCATAGCTGTAATAATCAATCATGACGTAAGAAATGTATCATAATTAAAAGTTGTTAAAGA
TGTCAGTGTTATGTTGGTGTTACAAAATTCTCGGCTTCTCACTAATATTTAATATCTCTTAAATTTTATC
TGTCTTTGATTCTTTTAAGAAAAGTTATGTATTATTCAAGAATTAATTCAGATCTATTCTTTTGATTTAT
AAGGGATTTTGCCGATTTCGGCCTATTGGTTAAAAAATGAGCTGATTTAACAAAAATTTAACGCGAATTT
TAACAAAATATTAACGCTTACAATTTCCTGATGCGGTATTTTCTCCTTACGCATCTGTGCGGTATTTCAC
ACCGCATATGGTGCACTCTCAGTACAATCTGCTCTGATGCCGCATAGTTAAGCCAGCCCCGACACCCGCC
AACACCCGCTGACGCGCCCTGACGGGCTTGTCTGCTCCCGGCATCCGCTTACAGACAAGCTGTGACCGTC
TCCGGGAGCTGCATGTGTCAGAGGTTTTCACCGTCATCACCGAAACGCGCGAGACGAAAGGGCCTCGTGA
TACGCCTATTTTTATAGGTTAATGTCATGATCTTTTTGTGTGGTGCCCTCCTCCTTGTCAATATTAATGT
TAAAGTGCAATTCTTTTTCCTTATCACGTTGAGCCATTAGTATCAATTTGCTTACCTGTATTCCTTTACA
TCCTCCTTTTTCTCCTTCTTGATAAATGTATGTAGATTGCGTATATAGTTTCGTCTACCCTATGAACATA
TTCCATTTTGTAATTTCGTGTCGTTTCTATTATGAATTTCATTTATAAAGTTTATGTACAAATATCATAA
AAAAAGAGAATCTTTTTAAGCAAGGATTTTCTTAACTTCTTCGGCGACAGCATCACCGACTTCGGTGGTA
CTGTTGGAACCACCTAAATCACCAGTTCTGATACCTGCATCCAAAACCTTTTTAACTGCATCTTCAATGG
CCTTACCTTCTTCAGGCAAGTTCAATGACAATTTCAACATCATTGCAGCAGACAAGATAGTGGCGATAGG
GTTGACCTTATTCTTTGGCAAATCTGGAGCAGAACCGTGGCATGGTTCGTACAAACCAAATGCGGTGTTC
TTGTCTGGCAAAGAGGCCAAGGACGCAGATGGCAACAAACCCAAGGAACCTGGGATAACGGAGGCTTCAT
CGGAGATGATATCACCAAACATGTTGCTGGTGATTATAATACCATTTAGGTGGGTTGGGTTCTTAACTAG
GATCATGGCGGCAGAATCAATCAATTGATGTTGAACCTTCAATGTAGGGAATTCGTTCTTGATGGTTTCC
TCCACAGTTTTTCTCCATAATCTTGAAGAGGCCAAAACATTAGCTTTATCCAAGGACCAAATAGGCAATG
GTGGCTCATGTTGTAGGGCCATGAAAGCGGCCATTCTTGTGATTCTTTGCACTTCTGGAACGGTGTATTG
TTCACTATCCCAAGCGACACCATCACCATCGTCTTCCTTTCTCTTACCAAAGTAAATACCTCCCACTAAT
TCTCTGACAACAACGAAGTCAGTACCTTTAGCAAATTGTGGCTTGATTGGAGATAAGTCTAAAAGAGAGT
CGGATGCAAAGTTACATGGTCTTAAGTTGGCGTACAATTGAAGTTCTTTACGGATTTTTAGTAAACCTTG
TTCAGGTCTAACACTACCGGTACCCCATTTAGGACCACCCACAGCACCTAACAAAACGGCATCAGCCTTC
TTGGAGGCTTCCAGCGCCTCATCTGGAAGTGGAACACCTGTAGCATCGATAGCAGCACCACCAATTAAAT
GATTTTCGAAATCGAACTTGACATTGGAACGAACATCAGAAATAGCTTTAAGAACCTTAATGGCTTCGGC
TGTGATTTCTTGACCAACGTGGTCACCTGGCAAAACGACGATCTTCTTAGGGGCAGACATTAGAATGGTA
TATCCTTGAAATATATATATATATATTGCTGAAATGTAAAAGGTAAGAAAAGTTAGAAAGTAAGACGATT
GCTAACCACCTATTGGAAAAAACAATAGGTCCTTAAATAATATTGTCAACTTCAAGTATTGTGATGCAAG
CATTTAGTCATGAACGCTTCTCTATTCTATATGAAAAGCCGGTTCCGGCGCTCTCACCTTTCCTTTTTCT
CCCAATTTTTCAGTTGAAAAAGGTATATGCGTCAGGCGACCTCTGAAATTAACAAAAAATTTCCAGTCAT
CGAATTTGATTCTGTGCGATAGCGCCCCTGTGTGTTCTCGTTATGTTGAGGAAAAAAATAATGGTTGCTA
AGAGATTCGAACTCTTGCATCTTACGATACCTGAGTATTCCCACAGTTAACTGCGGTCAAGATATTTCTT
GAATCAGGCGCCTTAGACCGCTCGGCCAAACAACCAATTACTTGTTGAGAAATAGAGTATAATTATCCTA
TAAATATAACGTTTTTGAACACACATGAACAAGGAAGTACAGGAGACGTCAGGTGGCACTTTTCGGGGAA
ATGTGCGCGGAACCCCTATTTGTTTATTTTTCTAAATACATTCAAATATGTATCCGCTCATGAGACAATA
ACCCTGATAAATGCTTCAATAATATTGAAAAAGGAAGAGTATGAGTATTCAACATTTCCGTGTCGCCCTT
ATTCCCTTTTTTGCGGCATTTTGCCTTCCTGTTTTTGCTCACCCAGAAACGCTGGTGAAAGTAAAAGATG
CTGAAGATCAGTTGGGTGCACGAGTGGGTTACATCGAACTGGATCTCAACAGCGGTAAGATCCTTGAGAG
TTTTCGCCCCGAAGAACGTTTTCCAATGATGAGCACTTTTAAAGTTCTGCTATGTGGCGCGGTATTATCC
CGTATTGACGCCGGGCAAGAGCAACTCGGTCGCCGCATACACTATTCTCAGAATGACTTGGTTGAGTACT
CACCAGTCACAGAAAAGCATCTTACGGATGGCATGACAGTAAGAGAATTATGCAGTGCTGCCATAACCAT
GAGTGATAACACTGCGGCCAACTTACTTCTGACAACGATCGGAGGACCGAAGGAGCTAACCGCTTTTTTG
CACAACATGGGGGATCATGTAACTCGCCTTGATCGTTGGGAACCGGAGCTGAATGAAGCCATACCAAACG
ACGAGCGTGACACCACGATGCCTGTAGCAATGGCAACAACGTTGCGCAAACTATTAACTGGCGAACTACT
TACTCTAGCTTCCCGGCAACAATTAATAGACTGGATGGAGGCGGATAAAGTTGCAGGACCACTTCTGCGC
TCGGCCCTTCCGGCTGGCTGGTTTATTGCTGATAAATCTGGAGCCGGTGAGCGTGGGTCTCGCGGTATCA
TTGCAGCACTGGGGCCAGATGGTAAGCCCTCCCGTATCGTAGTTATCTACACGACGGGGAGTCAGGCAAC
TATGGATGAACGAAATAGACAGATCGCTGAGATAGGTGCCTCACTGATTAAGCATTGGTAACTGTCAGAC
CAAGTTTACTCATATATACTTTAGATTGATTTAAAACTTCATTTTTAATTTAAAAGGATCTAGGTGAAGA
TCCTTTTTGATAATCTCATGACCAAAATCCCTTAACGTGAGTTTTCGTTCCACTGAGCGTCAGACCCCGT
AGAAAAGATCAAAGGATCTTCTTGAGATCCTTTTTTTCTGCGCGTAATCTGCTGCTTGCAAACAAAAAAA
CCACCGCTACCAGCGGTGGTTTGTTTGCCGGATCAAGAGCTACCAACTCTTTTTCCGAAGGTAACTGGCT
TCAGCAGAGCGCAGATACCAAATACTGTTCTTCTAGTGTAGCCGTAGTTAGGCCACCACTTCAAGAACTC
TGTAGCACCGCCTACATACCTCGCTCTGCTAATCCTGTTACCAGTGGCTGCTGCCAGTGGCGATAAGTCG
TGTCTTACCGGGTTGGACTCAAGACGATAGTTACCGGATAAGGCGCAGCGGTCGGGCTGAACGGGGGGTT
CGTGCACACAGCCCAGCTTGGAGCGAACGACCTACACCGAACTGAGATACCTACAGCGTGAGCTATGAGA
AAGCGCCACGCTTCCCGAAGGGAGAAAGGCGGACAGGTATCCGGTAAGCGGCAGGGTCGGAACAGGAGAG
CGCACGAGGGAGCTTCCAGGGGGAAACGCCTGGTATCTTTATAGTCCTGTCGGGTTTCGCCACCTCTGAC
TTGAGCGTCGATTTTTGTGATGCTCGTCAGGGGGGCGGAGCCTATGGAAAAACGCCAGCAACGCGGCCTT
TTTACGGTTCCTGGCCTTTTGCTGGCCTTTTGCTCACATGTTCTTTCCTGCGTTATCCCCTGATTCTGTG
GATAACCGTATTACCGCCTTTGAGTGAGCTGATACCGCTCGCCGCAGCCGAACGACCGAGCGCAGCGAGT
CAGTGAGCGAGGAAGCGGAAGAGCGCCCAATACGCAAACCGCCTCTCCCCGCGCGTTGGCCGATTCATTA
ATGCAGCTGGCACGACAGGTTTCCCGACTGGAAAGCGGGCAGTGAGCGCAACGCAATTAATGTGAGTTAG
CTCACTCATTAGGCACCCCAGGCTTTACACTTTATGCTTCCGGCTCGTATGTTGTGTGGAATTGTGAGCG
GATAACAATTTCACACAGGAAACAGCTATGACCATGATTACGCCAAGCGCGCAATTAACCCTCACTAAAG
GGAACAAAAGCTGGAGCTCCACCGCGGTGGCGGCC
